>Addgene plasmid #47767 | pDR-AmTrac-LS | depositor partial sequence | sequence record 68730 | AmTrac-LS
ATGTCAGGAGCAATAACATGCTCTGCGGCCGATCTCGCCACCCTACTTGGCCCCAACGCCACGGCGGCGG
CCGACTACATTTGCGGCCAATTAGGCACCGTTAACAACAAGTTCACCGATGCAGCCTTCGCCATAGACAA
CACCTACCTCCTCTTCTCTGCCTACCTTGTCTTCGCCATGCAGCTCGGCTTCGCTATGCTTTGTGCTGGT
TCTGTTAGAGCCAAGAATACGATGAACATCATGCTTACCAATGTCCTTGACGCTGCAGCCGGAGGACTCT
TCTACTATCTCTTTGGTTACGCCTTTGCCTTTGGAGGATCCTCCGAAGGGTTCATTGGAAGACACAACTT
TGCTCTTAGAGACTTTCCGACTCCCACAGCTGATTACTCTTTCTTCCTCTACCAATGGGCGTTCGCAATC
GCGGCCGCTGGAATCACAAGTGGTTCGATCGCAGAGAGGACTCAGTTCGTGGCTTACTTGATATACTCTT
CTTTCTTAACCGGATTTGTTTACCCGGTTGTCTCTCACTGGTTTTGGTCCCCGGATGGATGGGCCAGTCC
CTTTCGTTCAGCGGATGATCGTTTGTTTAGCACCGGAGCCATTGACTTTGCTGGCTCCGGTGTTGTTCAC
ATGGTTGGTGGCATAGCAGGTTTATGGGGTGCTCTTATTGAAGGTCCTCGTCGTGGTCGGTTCGAGAAAT
TGTCCAACGTCTATATCAAGGCCGACAAGCAGAAGAACGGCATCAAGGCGAACTTCAAGATCCGCCACAA
CATCGAGGACGGCGGCGTGCAGCTCGCCTACCACTACCAGCAGAACACCCCCATCGGCGACGGCCCCGTG
CTGCTGCCCGACAACCACTACCTGAGCGTCCAGTCCAAGCTGAGCAAAGACCCCAACGAGAAGCGCGATC
ACATGGTCCTGCTGGAGTTCGTGACCGCCGCCGGGATCACTCTCGGCATGGACGAGCTGTACAAGGGTGG
TACCGGTGGATCTATGGTGAGCAAGGGCGAGGAGCTGTTCACCGGGGTGGTGCCCATCCTGGTCGAGCTG
GACGGCGACGTAAACGGCCACAAGTTCAGCGTGTCCGGCGAGGGCGAGGGCGATGCCACCTACGGCAAGC
TGACCCTGAAGTTCATCTGCACCACCGGCAAGCTGCCCGTGCCCTGGCCCACCCTCGTGACCACCCTGAC
CTACGGCGTGCAGTGCTTCAGCCGCTACCCCGACCACATGAAGCAGCACGACTTCTTCAAGTCCGCCATG
CCCGAAGGCTACATCCAGGAGCGCACCATCTTCTTCAAGGACGACGGCAACTACAAGACCCGCGCCGAGG
TGAAGTTCGAGGGCGACACCCTGGTGAACCGCATCGAGCTGAAGGGCATCGACTTCAAGGAGGACGGCAA
CATCCTGGGGCACAAGCTGGAGTACAACTTTAATGGTGGTCGCGCTATTGCTCTGCGCGGCCACTCTGCC
TCGCTAGTAGTCTTAGGAACCTTCCTCCTATGGTTTGGATGGTATGGTTTCAACCCCGGTTCCTTCACTA
AGATACTCGTTCCGTATAATTCTGGTTCCAACTACGGCCAATGGAGCGGAATCGGCCGTACAGCGGTTAA
CACCACACTCTCAGGATGCACAGCAGCTCTAACCACACTCTTTGGTAAACGTCTCCTATCAGGCCACTGG
AACGTAACGGACGTTTGCAACGGGTTACTCGGTGGGTTTGCGGCCATAACCGCAGGTTGCTCCGTCGTAG
AGCCATGGGCAGCGATTGTGTGCGGCTTCATGGCTTCTGTCGTCCTTATCGGATGCAACAAGCTCGCGGA
GCTTGTACAATATGATGATCCACTCGAGGCAGCCCAACTACATGGAGGGTGTGGCGCGTGGGGGTTGATA
TTCGTAGGATTGTTTGCCAAAGAGAAGTATCTAAACGAGGTTTATGGCGCCACCCCGGGAAGGCCATATG
GACTATTTATGGGCGGAGGAGGGAAGCTGTTGGGAGCACAATTGGTTCAAATACTTGTGATTGTAGGATG
GGTTAGTGCCACAATGGGAACACTCTTCTTCATCCTCAAAAGGCTCAATCTGCTTAGGATCTCGGAGCAG
CATGAAATGCAAGGGATGGATATGACACGTCACGGTGGCTTTGCTTATATCTACCATGATAATGATGATG
AGTCTCATAGAGTGGATCCTGGATCTCCTTTCCCTCGATCAGCTACTCCTCCTCGCGTT
