>Addgene plasmid #47767 | pDR-AmTrac-LS | addgene partial sequence | sequence record 71087 | EGFP-N 5'-CGTCGCCGTCCAGCTCGACCAG-3'
CGCCCTTGCTCACCATAGATCCACCGGTACCACCCTTGTACAGCTCGTCCATGCCGAGAGTGATCCCGGC
GGCGGTCACGAACTCCAGCAGGACCATGTGATCGCGCTTCTCGTTGGGGTCTTTGCTCAGCTTGGACTGG
ACGCTCAGGTAGTGGTTGTCGGGCAGCAGCACGGGGCCGTCGCCGATGGGGGTGTTCTGCTGGTAGTGGT
AGGCGAGCTGCACGCCGCCGTCCTCGATGTTGTGGCGGATCTTGAAGTTCGCCTTGATGCCGTTCTTCTG
CTTGTCGGCCTTGATATAGACGTTGGACAATTTCTCGAACCGACCACGACGAGGACCTTCAATAAGAGCA
CCCCATAAACCTGCTATGCCACCAACCATGTGAACAACACCGGAGCCAGCAAAGTCAATGGCTCCGGTGC
TAAACAAACGATCATCCGCTGAACGAAAGGGACTGGCCCATCCATCCGGGGACCAAAACCAGTGAGAGAC
AACCGGGTAAACAAATCCGGTTAAGAAAGAAGAGTATATCAAGTAAGCCACGAACTGAGTCCTCTCTGCG
ATCGAACCACTTGTGATTCCAGCGGCCGCGATTGCGAACGCCCATTGGTAGAGGAAGAAAGAGTAATCAG
CTGTGGGAGTCGGAAAGTCTCTAAGAGCAAAGTTGTGTCTTCCAATGAACCCTTCGGAGGATCCTCCAAA
GGCAAAGGCGTAACCAAAGAGATAGTAGAAGAGTCCTCCGGCTGCAGCGTCAAGGACATTGGTAAGCATG
ATGTTCATCGTATTCTTGGCTCTAACAGAACCAGCACAAAGCATAGCGAAGCCGAGCTGCATGGCGA
