[The description below was written by a language model from this plasmid's Addgene catalogue record.]
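Description:
pDR-AmTrac-LS is a yeast expression plasmid of about 8.2 kb built on the Gateway-compatible pDR GW backbone (about 6 kb without insert). It is maintained in E. coli as a high-copy plasmid under ampicillin selection. In yeast it is selected through the URA3 auxotrophic marker, which restores uracil prototrophy in ura3 strains. The record does not include a feature table, so the bacterial and yeast origins of replication and the transcription terminator are not stated.

The payload is a 2,229 bp insert encoding AmTrac-LS, introduced by Gateway recombination and expressed from the PMA promoter. In pDR-type vectors this name generally refers to the strong promoter of the yeast plasma membrane H+-ATPase gene. The insert is listed as part Arabidopsis thaliana and part synthetic, and it carries mcpGFP as the fusion partner, a circularly permuted GFP variant. The associated work concerns fluorescent sensors that report the activity of ammonium transceptors in living cells. AmTrac-LS is therefore understood as a plant ammonium transporter sequence combined with the permuted fluorescent protein, so that conformational changes linked to transporter activity are converted into a change in fluorescence. The "LS" suffix marks a particular sensor variant, but the record does not explain what distinguishes it from other members of the series.

The stated purpose is expression of AmTrac-LS in yeast, where it is suited to optical monitoring of ammonium transporter activity in intact cells and to comparing sensor variants.
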