Addgene plasmid #47767: pDR-AmTrac-LS
Purpose: expresses AmTrac-LS in yeast
Depositing lab: Wolf Frommer. Depositing organization: Carnegie Institution for Science. Publication: Fluorescent sensors reporting the activity of ammonium transceptors in live cells. De Michele R, Ast C, Loque D, Ho CH, Andrade SL, Lanquar V, Grossmann G, Gehne S, Kumke MU, Frommer WB. eLife. 2013 Jul 2;2:e00800. 10.7554/eLife.00800 PubMed 23840931.
Backbone
  Vector backbone: pDR GW
  Backbone size w/o insert (bp): 6000
  Total vector size (bp): 8200
  Vector type: Yeast Expression
  Selectable markers: URA3
Growth in bacteria
  Bacterial resistance: Ampicillin, 100 μg/mL
  Growth temperature: 37°C
  Growth strain: Top10
  Copy number: High Copy
Gene/Insert
  Gene/Insert name: AmTrac-LS
  Species: A. thaliana (mustard weed), Synthetic
  Insert size (bp): 2229
  Promoter: PMA
  Tag / fusion protein: mcpGFP
  Cloning method: Gateway Cloning
  Sequencing primers: 5′ aacaatcgttaataattaattaattgg; 3′ gaagtgtcaacaacgtatctacc
Terms and licenses: Academic/Nonprofit Terms; Industry Terms: Not Available to Industry
How to cite: pDR-AmTrac-LS was a gift from Wolf Frommer (Addgene plasmid # 47767 ; http://n2t.net/addgene:47767 ; RRID:Addgene_47767)
